Addgene plasmid #182296: XRE-H2B-mScarlet-I
Purpose: Fluorescent reporter for AhR activity
Depositing lab: Severine Degrelle & Thierry Fournier. Depositing organization: INSERM U1139, Physiopathologie et pharmacotoxicologie placentaire humaine. Publication: Novel fluorescent and secreted transcriptional reporters for quantifying activity of the xenobiotic sensor aryl hydrocarbon receptor (AHR). Degrelle SA, Ferecatu I, Fournier T. Environ Int. 2022 Sep 24;169:107545. doi: 10.1016/j.envint.2022.107545. PubMed 36179647.
Backbone
  Vector backbone: XRE-H2B-eGFP
  Backbone manufacturer: Addgene #182294
  Backbone size w/o insert (bp): 5461
  Total vector size (bp): 6136
  Modifications to backbone: eGFP sequence was removed and replaced by mScarlet-I
  Vector type: Mammalian Expression
  Selectable markers: Neomycin (select with G418)
Growth in bacteria
  Bacterial resistance: Kanamycin, 50 μg/mL
  Growth temperature: 37°C
  Growth strain: DH5alpha
  Copy number: High Copy
Gene/Insert
  Gene/Insert name: mScarlet-I
  Species: Synthetic
  Insert size (bp): 696
  Tag / fusion protein: m-Scarlet-I (C terminal on insert)
  Cloning method: Restriction Enzyme; 5′ cloning site BamHI (unknown if destroyed); 3′ cloning site MfeI (unknown if destroyed)
  Sequencing primers: 5′ CACCATGCCAGAGCCAG; 3′ GGCTGATTATGATCTAGAGTCGC
Terms and licenses: Academic/Nonprofit Terms; Industry Terms: Not Available to Industry
Depositor comments: A portion of this plasmid was derived from a plasmid made by Gadella Lab (Addgene #85086).
How to cite: XRE-H2B-mScarlet-I was a gift from Severine Degrelle & Thierry Fournier (Addgene plasmid # 182296 ; http://n2t.net/addgene:182296 ; RRID:Addgene_182296)
