[The description below was written by a language model from this plasmid's Addgene catalogue record and pLannotate feature annotations shown in this document.]
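Description:
XRE-H2B-mScarlet-I is a 6,136 bp mammalian expression plasmid that serves as a fluorescent transcriptional reporter for activity of the aryl hydrocarbon receptor (AhR), a xenobiotic sensor. It was made from the related XRE-H2B-eGFP plasmid by removing the eGFP sequence and inserting the 696 bp synthetic mScarlet-I coding sequence between BamHI and MfeI sites. The reporter is a fusion of human histone H2B (HIST1H2BJ) with mScarlet-I, a rapidly maturing monomeric red fluorescent protein, at its C-terminus. The fusion is followed by an SV40 polyadenylation signal. Fusing the fluorophore to H2B tethers it to chromatin, so the red signal should concentrate in nuclei, which makes individual cells easier to identify and quantify. The name implies that the cassette is driven by xenobiotic response elements (XREs), the DNA motifs bound by ligand-activated AhR. However, the automated feature table does not annotate any XRE or minimal promoter upstream of H2B, and the record does not give the number or arrangement of these elements.

The backbone carries a high-copy ColE1/pUC-type origin for propagation in E. coli and an f1 phage origin. A single Tn5 aminoglycoside phosphotransferase gene (NeoR/KanR) sits downstream of tandem AmpR (bacterial) and SV40 enhancer/early (mammalian) promoters and ends in the HSV TK poly(A) signal. This gene gives kanamycin resistance in bacteria and G418 resistance in mammalian cells, which allows stable reporter lines to be derived. Short fragments annotated as ble, bGH poly(A), SV40 large T antigen and a multiple cloning site appear to be backbone remnants. The plasmid is used to monitor AhR activation in mammalian cells and provides a red alternative to the eGFP version.
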