Features (pLannotate 1.2.2; 13 found; start..end, strand, type, name):
   1728..2316    -  rep_origin     ori: high-copy-number ColE1/pMB1/pBR322/pUC origin of replication
   2538..2554    +  polyA_signal   bGH poly(A) signal (fragment): bovine growth hormone polyadenylation signal
   2645..2692    -  polyA_signal   HSV TK poly(A) signal: herpes simplex virus thymidine kinase polyadenylation signal (Cole and Stacy, 1985)
   2751..2903    -  CDS            ble (fragment): BLE_KLEPN - Experimental evidence at protein level: Swiss-Prot protein existence level 1. Binding protein with a strong affinity to the bleomycin family of antibiotics. Binds to CL990; an antimitotic-antibiotic compound. From Klebsiella pneumoniae.
   2924..3718    -  CDS            NeoR/KanR: aminoglycoside phosphotransferase from Tn5; aph(3')-II (or nptII); confers resistance to neomycin, kanamycin, and G418 (Geneticin®)
   3753..4110    -  promoter       SV40 promoter: SV40 enhancer and early promoter
   4112..4216    -  promoter       AmpR promoter: bla
   4243..4671    +  rep_origin     f1 ori (sequence partly withheld): f1 bacteriophage origin of replication; arrow indicates direction of (+) strand synthesis
   4705..4826    -  polyA_signal   SV40 poly(A) signal: SV40 polyadenylation signal
   4849..4932    -  CDS            large T antigen (fragment): large T antigen from SV40 (simian virus 40)
   4952..5647    -  CDS            mScarlet-I: mScarlet-I is a basic (constitutively fluorescent) red fluorescent protein published in 2016, derived from synthetic construct. It is reported to be a rapidly-maturing monomer with moderate acid sensitivity.
   5666..6043    -  CDS            H2B: human histone H2B; HIST1H2BJ
   6048..6091    -  misc_feature   MCS (fragment): multiple cloning site
>Addgene plasmid #182296 | XRE-H2B-mScarlet-I | addgene full sequence | sequence record 359750 | Addgene NGS Result
GATCAGGGAAGGTTCCAAGGAACTGTCACCTTCAGGGTGAGGGTGAAGGCACTGCCACCTTTATAGGCGG
GCTTGTACGTGTGGCCACGCCTCCTTCCCTGGAGCGAGCTGAGATGGAGGGAGAAGCAGCCTGAACCGGG
CTGGTCTCTCTGGGATTGGAGAGAAAGGTGGCGGAGGGCGGCGGGGGTGGGGGGTCGGGTGGGCAAGAAC
CCACTATGGGACACATCTCGGTGCCTGTACATAGAGGGGTGAGGGCTGGGAACACCTGGAAGTCCCAATT
CCAAGGCGTCCCAAGGGCAGTGCAGAACCCAGCCGAGGAGGGGGCTTGAGGGAGAAGTCCCAGGACAGCC
CGAAGAGAGGGTACGGGAAGCTCCATCCTGGGGCGCGGGGACTCCTCTTCGTCATTTTTGCACCCACTGG
AACGCTGGGCGTGCAGATGCCTCCCCAGCGCTACAGCCTACCAGGACTCGGCAGGCGGGGGCGGGGCTGC
CCCGTGGTGACCTTCTTCCCGGGGTTACTGAGTCCCGGCTCGCGTGAGAAGCGCTGCGACCCCAGCCCTG
AGGTCACGGGGGCCGGAAGGCCAGAGGCGCCGCGGGGCTGGACCTGTCCCCCAGAGCCCGGGCGACTAGC
TGAGGTTCGCGCCTCTTGATTGAAGGATCGGAATGGATGGCGAAGGGGCAGGCTCGCTGAGCGCTCACTA
GCGGCTCCTCGCAGCCTCTAGGATCGCCTTAGTGCTGATTGCAACGCGCGGTCCCTCCAGCCAGGACCCA
CCGGCCCTTGAGGGTCCCTCTTGGCTCCCGGGGTGGCTAGTGCTTTGATTGGCAGAGCACAGAAATCCGG
CGGCGGGGGGCCACGGAAAGACTCGGGCCCAGGGACCACGGAGGGGGCACCTGGCGCGGAGCCCCCACCC
TACCCCCGGCTAGCTTGCGTGCGCCGGCGACATCCCTCTAGGGGGCAGAGGTCAGGCGGCCCGTCCCCGC
CCCACCTGGCCCGGAGGCGCGGTGCCCAGGCGTTGCGTGAGAAGGACCGGAGGCCCGCGCAGCCACCCAG
CCGACCCATTCCCCGGCCCGGCGCGGGGGCTCGCAGTCACGCGAGGGGGGAGGGAGTCGGGGCGGGGCTC
TTAAAGGGCCAGCCTCGCGCGCGGCGTGGGGTTGGGGTGGAGGGAGAGGAACTGTCGAAGGGTGGCGGGT
GCGCGATTGAATAAGGGGATGCGGTGCAAAGGGTCTAGGTCTGCGTGTGGCTTCTGCCTGCGAGGAGAGG
CAGCCTGCATGTGTCCGCATTTTCGGTCCACGCCTGTGGCACGACACGAAGCCCCAGTGCCATTTGGCAT
GGCCTAGCTGCCTGCCTCCGACGCTGTCCCGCCCTCCGGAACCTTCCTGTTACAGGGTTTCCAGGAAAAA
AAAAGTTGTATTTGCGTGCCTAGCTCAACCTGGCCCCAGCTAACATCGTTACGCGCCATCCCCGACGTGC
TCCCCAACCCGGTGGCACCTCCATCCGTCGCTGGTCCAGGCCAGAAAATAATCCCCTCACCTCCCATTCC
GGTCATATGCGGCCTCGTGCATTGCACAAATATTTACCAAGCAACTACTATGTGCCAGAAGCATTAATAA
CTAATGCATGGCGGTAATACGGTTATCCACAGAATCAGGGGATAACGCAGGAAAGAACATGTGAGCAAAA
GGCCAGCAAAAGGCCAGGAACCGTAAAAAGGCCGCGTTGCTGGCGTTTTTCCATAGGCTCCGCCCCCCTG
ACGAGCATCACAAAAATCGACGCTCAAGTCAGAGGTGGCGAAACCCGACAGGACTATAAAGATACCAGGC
GTTTCCCCCTGGAAGCTCCCTCGTGCGCTCTCCTGTTCCGACCCTGCCGCTTACCGGATACCTGTCCGCC
TTTCTCCCTTCGGGAAGCGTGGCGCTTTCTCATAGCTCACGCTGTAGGTATCTCAGTTCGGTGTAGGTCG
TTCGCTCCAAGCTGGGCTGTGTGCACGAACCCCCCGTTCAGCCCGACCGCTGCGCCTTATCCGGTAACTA
TCGTCTTGAGTCCAACCCGGTAAGACACGACTTATCGCCACTGGCAGCAGCCACTGGTAACAGGATTAGC
AGAGCGAGGTATGTAGGCGGTGCTACAGAGTTCTTGAAGTGGTGGCCTAACTACGGCTACACTAGAAGAA
CAGTATTTGGTATCTGCGCTCTGCTGAAGCCAGTTACCTTCGGAAAAAGAGTTGGTAGCTCTTGATCCGG
CAAACAAACCACCGCTGGTAGCGGTGGTTTTTTTGTTTGCAAGCAGCAGATTACGCGCAGAAAAAAAGGA
TCTCAAGAAGATCCTTTGATCTTTTCTACGGGGTCTGACGCTCAGTGGAACGAAAACTCACGTTAAGGGA
TTTTGGTCATGAGATTATCAAAAAGGATCTTCACCTAGATCCTTTTAAATTAAAAATGAAGTTTTAAATC
AATCTAAAGTATATATGAGTAACCTGAGGCTATGGCAGGGCCTGCCGCCCCGACGTTGGCTGCGAGCCCT
GGGCCTTCACCCGAACTTGGGGGGTGGGGTGGGGAAAAGGAAGAAACGCGGGCGTATTGGCCCCAATGGG
GTCTCGGTGGGGTATCGACAGAGTGCCAGCCCTGGGACCGAACCCCGCGTTTATGAACAAACGACCCAAC
ACCGTGCGTTTTATTCTGTCTTTTTATTGCCGTCATAGCGCGGGTTCCTTCCGGTATTGTCTCCTTCCGT
GTTTCAGTTAGCCTCCCCCTAGGGTGGGCGAAGAACTCCAGCATGAGATCCCCGCGCTGGAGGATCATCC
AGCCGGCGTCCCGGAAAACGATTCCGAAGCCCAACCTTTCATAGAAGGCGGCGGTGGAATCGAAATCTCG
TGATGGCAGGTTGGGCGTCGCTTGGTCGGTCATTTCGAACCCCAGAGTCCCGCTCAGAAGAACTCGTCAA
GAAGGCGATAGAAGGCGATGCGCTGCGAATCGGGAGCGGCGATACCGTAAAGCACGAGGAAGCGGTCAGC
CCATTCGCCGCCAAGCTCTTCAGCAATATCACGGGTAGCCAACGCTATGTCCTGATAGCGGTCCGCCACA
CCCAGCCGGCCACAGTCGATGAATCCAGAAAAGCGGCCATTTTCCACCATGATATTCGGCAAGCAGGCAT
CGCCATGGGTCACGACGAGATCCTCGCCGTCGGGCATGCTCGCCTTGAGCCTGGCGAACAGTTCGGCTGG
CGCGAGCCCCTGATGCTCTTCGTCCAGATCATCCTGATCGACAAGACCGGCTTCCATCCGAGTACGTGCT
CGCTCGATGCGATGTTTCGCTTGGTGGTCGAATGGGCAGGTAGCCGGATCAAGCGTATGCAGCCGCCGCA
TTGCATCAGCCATGATGGATACTTTCTCGGCAGGAGCAAGGTGAGATGACAGGAGATCCTGCCCCGGCAC
TTCGCCCAATAGCAGCCAGTCCCTTCCCGCTTCAGTGACAACGTCGAGCACAGCTGCGCAAGGAACGCCC
GTCGTGGCCAGCCACGATAGCCGCGCTGCCTCGTCTTGCAGTTCATTCAGGGCACCGGACAGGTCGGTCT
TGACAAAAAGAACCGGGCGCCCCTGCGCTGACAGCCGGAACACGGCGGCATCAGAGCAGCCGATTGTCTG
TTGTGCCCAGTCATAGCCGAATAGCCTCTCCACCCAAGCGGCCGGAGAACCTGCGTGCAATCCATCTTGT
TCAATCATGCGAAACGATCCTCATCCTGTCTCTTGATCGATCTTTGCAAAAGCCTAGGCCTCCAAAAAAG
CCTCCTCACTACTTCTGGAATAGCTCAGAGGCCGAGGCGGCCTCGGCCTCTGCATAAATAAAAAAAATTA
GTCAGCCATGGGGCGGAGAATGGGCGGAACTGGGCGGAGTTAGGGGCGGGATGGGCGGAGTTAGGGGCGG
GACTATGGTTGCTGACTAATTGAGATGCATGCTTTGCATACTTCTGCCTGCTGGGGAGCCTGGGGACTTT
CCACACCTGGTTGCTGACTAATTGAGATGCATGCTTTGCATACTTCTGCCTGCTGGGGAGCCTGGGGACT
TTCCACACCCTAACTGACACACATTCCACAGCTGGTTCTTTCCGCCTCAGGACTCTTCCTTTTTCAATAT
TATTGAAGCATTTATCAGGGTTATTGTCTCATGAGCGGATACATATTTGAATGTATTTAGAAAAATAAAC
AAATAGGGGTTCCGCGCACATTTCCCCGAAAAGTGCCACCTG
[124 nt withheld, positions 4243-4366]
C
[91 nt withheld, positions 4368-4458]
A
[49 nt withheld, positions 4460-4508]
CCTTTGACGTTGGAGTCCACGTTCTTT
[37 nt withheld, positions 4536-4572]
ACCCTATCTCGGTCTATTCTTTTGATTTATAAGGGATTTTGCCGATTTCGGCCTATTGGTTAAAAAATGA
GCTGATTTAACAAAAATTTAACGCGAATTTTAACAAAATATTAACGCTTACAATTTACGCCTTAAGATAC
ATTGATGAGTTTGGACAAACCACAACTAGAATGCAGTGAAAAAAATGCTTTATTTGTGAAATTTGTGATG
CTATTGCTTTATTTGTAACCATTATAAGCTGCAATAAACAAGTTAACAACAACAATTGCATTCATTTTAT
GTTTCAGGTTCAGGGGGAGGTGTGGGAGGTTTTTTAAAGCAAGTAAAACCTCTACAAATGTGGTATGGCT
GATTATGATCTAGAGTCGCGGCCGCTTTACTTGTACAGCTCGTCCATGCCGCCGGTGGAGTGGCGGCCCT
CGGAGCGTTCGTACTGTTCCACCACGGTGTAGTCCTCGTTGTGGGAGGTGATGTCCAACTTGCGGTCGAC
GTTGTAGGCGCCGGGCATCTGCACGGGCTTCTTGGCCTTGTAGGTGGTCTTGAAGTCCGCCAGGTAGCGG
CCGCCGTCCTTCAGGCGCAGGGCCATCTTAATGTCGCCCTTCAGCACGCCGTCCTCGGGGTACAACCGCT
CGGTGGACGCTTCCCAGCCCATTGTCTTCTTCTGCATTACGGGGCCGTCAGGAGGGAAGTTGGTGCCGCG
GAGCTTCACCTTGTAGATCAGGGTGCCGTCCTCCAGGGAGGTGTCCTGGGTCACGGTCACGGCGCCGCCG
TCCTCGAAGTTCATCACGCGCTCCCACTTGAAGCCCTCGGGGAAGGACTGCTTATAGTAGTCGGGGATGT
CGGCGGGGTGCTTGATGAAGGCCCTGGAGCCGTACATGAACTGAGGGGACAGGATGTCCCAGGAGAAGGG
CAGGGGGCCACCCTTGGTCACCTTCAGCTTGGCGGTCTGGGTGCCCTCGTAGGGGCGGCCCTCGCCCTCG
CCCTCGATCTCGAACTCGTGGCCGTTCATGGAGCCCTCCATGTGCACCTTGAACCGCATGAACTCCTTGA
TCACTGCCTCGCCCTTGCTCACCATGGTGGCGACCGGTGGATCCTTAGCGCTGGTGTACTTGGTGATGGC
CTTAGTACCCTCGGACACGGCGTGCTTGGCCAACTCCCCAGGCAGCAGCAGGCGCACGGCCGTCTGGATC
TCCCTGGAGGTGATGGTCGAGCGCTTGTTGTAATGCGCCAGGCGGGAAGCCTCACCTGCGATGCGCTCGA
AAATGTCGTTCACAAACGAATTCATGATGCCCATGGCCTTGGACGAAATGCCGGTGTCAGGGTGGACCTG
CTTCAGAACCTTGTACACATAGATGGAATAGCTCTCCTTGCGGCTGCGCTTGCGCTTCTTGCCGCCTTTC
TTCTGCGCCTTAGTCACCGCCTTCTTGGAGCCCTTTTTCGGGGCGGGAGCAGACTTCGCTGGCTCTGGCA
TGGTGGCGGTACCGTCGACTGCAGAATTCGAAGCTTGAGCTCGAGATCTGAGCTCAGCTGGGAAGGGTGG
ACTCTTGGAGCCTGGGATCACAAG
